>Addgene plasmid #81406 | pDONR223_EDNRB_p.L349I | addgene full sequence | sequence record 167912 | Addgene NGS Result
GGCAGTTCCCTACTCTCGCGTTAACGCTAGCATGGATGTTTTCCCAGTCACGACGTTGTAAAACGACGGC
CAGTCTTAAGCTCGGGCCCCAAATAATGATTTTATTTTGACTGATAGTGACCTGTTCGTTGCAACAAATT
GATGAGCAATGCTTTTTTATAATGCCAACTTTGTACAAAAAAGTTGGCATGCAGCCGCCTCCAAGTCTGT
GCGGACGCGCCCTGGTTGCGCTGGTTCTTGCCTGCGGCCTGTCGCGGATCTGGGGAGAGGAGAGAGGCTT
CCCGCCTGACAGGGCCACTCCGCTTTTGCAAACCGCAGAGATAATGACGCCACCCACTAAGACCTTATGG
CCCAAGGGTTCCAACGCCAGTCTGGCGCGGTCGTTGGCACCTGCGGAGGTGCCTAAAGGAGACAGGACGG
CAGGATCTCCGCCACGCACCATCTCCCCTCCCCCGTGCCAAGGACCCATCGAGATCAAGGAGACTTTCAA
ATACATCAACACGGTTGTGTCCTGCCTTGTGTTCGTGCTGGGGATCATCGGGAACTCCACACTTCTGAGA
ATTATCTACAAGAACAAGTGCATGCGAAACGGTCCCAATATCTTGATCGCCAGCTTGGCTCTGGGAGACC
TGCTGCACATCGTCATTGACATCCCTATCAATGTCTACAAGCTGCTGGCAGAGGACTGGCCATTTGGAGC
TGAGATGTGTAAGCTGGTGCCTTTCATACAGAAAGCCTCCGTGGGAATCACTGTGCTGAGTCTATGTGCT
CTGAGTATTGACAGATATCGAGCTGTTGCTTCTTGGAGTAGAATTAAAGGAATTGGGGTTCCAAAATGGA
CAGCAGTAGAAATTGTTTTGATTTGGGTGGTCTCTGTGGTTCTGGCTGTCCCTGAAGCCATAGGTTTTGA
TATAATTACGATGGACTACAAAGGAAGTTATCTGCGAATCTGCTTGCTTCATCCCGTTCAGAAGACAGCT
TTCATGCAGTTTTACAAGACAGCAAAAGATTGGTGGCTGTTCAGTTTCTATTTCTGCTTGCCATTGGCCA
TCACTGCATTTTTTTATACACTAATGACCTGTGAAATGTTGAGAAAGAAAAGTGGCATGCAGATTGCTTT
AAATGATCACCTAAAGCAGAGACGGGAAGTGGCCAAAACCGTCTTTTGCCTGGTCCTTGTCTTTGCCCTC
TGCTGGCTTCCCCTTCACCTCAGCAGGATTCTGAAGCTCACTATTTATAATCAGAATGATCCCAATAGAT
GTGAACTTTTGAGCTTTCTGTTGGTATTGGACTATATTGGTATCAACATGGCTTCACTGAATTCCTGCAT
TAACCCAATTGCTCTGTATTTGGTGAGCAAAAGATTCAAAAACTGCTTTAAGTCATGCTTATGCTGCTGG
TGCCAGTCATTTGAAGAAAAACAGTCCTTGGAGGAAAAGCAGTCGTGCTTAAAGTTCAAAGCTAATGATC
ACGGATATGACAACTTCCGTTCCAGTAATAAATACAGCTCATCTTGATTGCCAACTTTCTTGTACAAAGT
TGGCATTATAAGAAAGCATTGCTTATCAATTTGTTGCAACGAACAGGTCACTATCAGTCAAAATAAAATC
ATTATTTGCCATCCAGCTGATATCCCCTATAGTGAGTCGTATTACATGGTCATAGCTGTTTCCTGGCAGC
TCTGGCCCGTGTCTCAAAATCTCTGATGTTACATTGCACAAGATAAAAATATATCATCATGCCTCCTCTA
GACCAGCCAGGACAGAAATGCCTCGACTTCGCTGCTACCCAAGGTTGCCGGGTGACGCACACCGTGGAAA
CGGATGAAGGCACGAACCCAGTGGACATAAGCCTGTTCGGTTCGTAAGCTGTAATGCAAGTAGCGTATGC
GCTCACGCAACTGGTCCAGAACCTTGACCGAACGCAGCGGTGGTAACGGCGCAGTGGCGGTTTTCATGGC
TTGTTATGACTGTTTTTTTGGGGTACAGTCTATGCCTCGGGCATCCAAGCAGCAAGCGCGTTACGCCGTG
GGTCGATGTTTGATGTTATGGAGCAGCAACGATGTTACGCAGCAGGGCAGTCGCCCTAAAACAAAGTTAA
ACATTATGAGGGAAGCGGTGATCGCCGAAGTATCGACTCAACTATCAGAGGTAGTTGGCGTCATCGAGCG
CCATCTCGAACCGACGTTGCTGGCCGTACATTTGTACGGCTCCGCAGTGGATGGCAGCCTGAAGCCACAC
AGTGATATTGATTTGCTGGTTACGGTGACCGTAAGGCTTGATGAAACAACGCGGCGAGCTTTGATCAACG
ACCTTTTGGAAACTTCGGCTTCCCCTGGAGAGAGCGAGATTCTCCGCGCTGTAGAAGTCACCATTGTTGT
GCACGACGACATCATTCCGTGGCGTTATCCAGCTAAGCGCGAACTGCAATTTGGAGAATGGCAGCGCAAT
GACATTCTTGCAGGTATCTTCGAGCCAGCCACGATCGACATTGATCTGGCTATCTTGCTGACAAAAGCAA
GAGAACATAGCGTTGCCTTGGTAGGTCCAGCGGCGGAGGAACTCTTTGATCCGGTTCCTGAACAGGATCT
ATTTGAGGCGCTAAATGAAACCTTAACGCTATGGAACTCGCCGCCCGACTGGGCTGGCGATGAGCGAAAT
GTAGTGCTTACGTTGTCCCGCATTTGGTACAGCGCAGTAACCGGCAAAATCGCGCCGAAGGATGTCGCTG
CCGACTGGGCAATGGAGCGCCTGCCGGCCCAGTATCAGCCCGTCATACTTGAAGCTAGACAGGCTTATCT
TGGACAAGAAGAAGATCGCTTGGCCTCGCGCGCAGATCAGTTGGAAGAATTTGTCCACTACGTGAAAGGC
GAGATCACCAAGGTAGTCGGCAAATAACCCTCGAGCCACCCATGACCAAAATCCCTTAACGTGAGTTACG
CGTCGTTCCACTGAGCGTCAGACCCCGTAGAAAAGATCAAAGGATCTTCTTGAGATCCTTTTTTTCTGCG
CGTAATCTGCTGCTTGCAAACAAAAAAACCACCGCTACCAGCGGTGGTTTGTTTGCCGGATCAAGAGCTA
CCAACTCTTTTTCCGAAGGTAACTGGCTTCAGCAGAGCGCAGATACCAAATACTGTTCTTCTAGTGTAGC
CGTAGTTAGGCCACCACTTCAAGAACTCTGTAGCACCGCCTACATACCTCGCTCTGCTAATCCTGTTACC
AGTGGCTGCTGCCAGTGGCGATAAGTCGTGTCTTACCGGGTTGGACTCAAGACGATAGTTACCGGATAAG
GCGCAGCGGTCGGGCTGAACGGGGGGTTCGTGCACACAGCCCAGCTTGGAGCGAACGACCTACACCGAAC
TGAGATACCTACAGCGTGAGCTATGAGAAAGCGCCACGCTTCCCGAAGGGAGAAAGGCGGACAGGTATCC
GGTAAGCGGCAGGGTCGGAACAGGAGAGCGCACGAGGGAGCTTCCAGGGGGAAACGCCTGGTATCTTTAT
AGTCCTGTCGGGTTTCGCCACCTCTGACTTGAGCGTCGATTTTTGTGATGCTCGTCAGGGGGGCGGAGCC
TATGGAAAAACGCCAGCAACGCGGCCTTTTTACGGTTCCTGGCCTTTTGCTGGCCTTTTGCTCACATGTT
CTTTCCTGCGTTATCCCCTGATTCTGTGGATAACCGTATTACCGCCTTTGAGTGAGCTGATACCGCTCGC
CGCAGCCGAACGACCGAGCGCAGCGAGTCAGTGAGCGAGGAAGCGGAAGAGCGCCCAATACGCAAACCGC
CTCTCCCCGCGCGTTGGCCGATTCATTAATGCAGCTGGCACGACAGGTTTCCCGACTGGAAAGCGGGCAG
TGAGCGCAACGCAATTAATACGCGTACCGCTAGCCAGGAAGAGTTTGTAGAAACGCAAAAAGGCCATCCG
TCAGGATGGCCTTCTGCTTAGTTTGATGCCTGGCAGTTTATGGCGGGCGTCCTGCCCGCCACCCTCCGGG
CCGTTGCTTCACAACGTTCAAATCCGCTCCCGGCGGATTTGTCCTACTCAGGAGAGCGTTCACCGACAAA
CAACAGATAAAACGAAAGGCCCAGTCTTCCGACTGAGCCTTTCGTTTTATTTGATGCCT
Features (pLannotate 1.2.2; 12 found; start..end, strand, type, name):
     38..74      -  CDS            lacZα (fragment): LacZα fragment of β-galactosidase; lacZ fragment
     91..186     +  protein_bind   attL3: mutant version of attL; recombination site for the Gateway® LR reaction LR Clonase™
    189..1514    +  CDS            EDNRB: EDNRB_HUMAN - Also known as ETRB. Experimental evidence at protein level: Swiss-Prot protein existence level 1. Non-specific receptor for endothelin 1, 2, and 3. Mediates its action by association with G proteins that activate a phosphatidylinositol-calcium second messenger system. From Homo sapiens (Human).
   1522..1617    -  protein_bind   attL3: mutant version of attL; recombination site for the Gateway® LR reaction LR Clonase™
   1636..1654    -  promoter       T7 promoter: promoter for bacteriophage T7 RNA polymerase
   1844..1867    +  promoter       Pc promoter (fragment): intI1 (promoter lies within the coding sequence); class 1 integron promoter
   2043..2099    +  CDS            GmR (fragment): gentamycin acetyltransferase; aacC1; confers resistance to gentamycin
   2106..2897    +  CDS            SmR: aminoglycoside adenylyltransferase (Murphy, 1985); aadA; confers resistance to spectinomycin and streptomycin
   2990..3578    +  rep_origin     ori: high-copy-number ColE1/pMB1/pBR322/pUC origin of replication
   3761..3853    +  CDS            lacI (fragment): lac repressor; lacI; The lac repressor binds to the lac operator to inhibit transcription in E. coli. This inhibition can be relieved by adding lactose or isopropyl-β-D-thiogalactopyranoside (IPTG).
   3908..3935    -  terminator     rrnB T2 terminator: transcription terminator T2 from the E. coli rrnB gene
   4067..4110    +  terminator     rrnB T1 terminator: Escherichia coli rrnB; transcription terminator T1 from the E. coli rrnB gene
