[The description below was written by a language model from this plasmid's Addgene catalogue record and pLannotate feature annotations shown in this document.]
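Description:
pDONR223_EDNRB_p.L349I is a Gateway entry clone built on the Invitrogen pDONR223 backbone and carrying the human EDNRB open reading frame with an L349I substitution. EDNRB encodes the endothelin B receptor, a G protein-coupled receptor that binds endothelins 1, 2 and 3 and signals through a phosphatidylinositol-calcium second messenger pathway. The plasmid is maintained in E. coli through a high-copy ColE1/pUC-type origin. Selection is with spectinomycin, conferred by the aadA (SmR) aminoglycoside adenylyltransferase gene, which lies downstream of a fragment of a class 1 integron Pc promoter. Short remnants of lacZα, lacI and a gentamicin resistance gene are also annotated, along with rrnB T1 and T2 terminators that help insulate the cloning region from read-through transcription.

In the 4,119 nt sequenced record, the coding sequence of about 1.3 kb is flanked by two attL recombination sites in opposite orientations. The annotation software labels both as an attL variant. These sites allow the insert to be moved by an LR Clonase reaction into any compatible Gateway destination vector. The record lists no promoter for the insert, so the clone serves as a shuttle rather than an expression construct; the T7 promoter next to the cassette belongs to the backbone. The ORF is in the "closed" configuration, with a stop codon immediately after the insert, so it would give native or N-terminally tagged protein but not C-terminal fusions. The plasmid belongs to the Target Accelerator Plasmid Collection, which was assembled for systematic functional testing of rare cancer-associated variants.
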