Addgene plasmid #81406: pDONR223_EDNRB_p.L349I
Purpose: Gateway Donor vector containing EDNRB , part of the Target Accelerator Plasmid Collection.
Depositing lab: Jesse Boehm & William Hahn & David Root. Depositing organization: Broad Institute. Publication: Systematic Functional Interrogation of Rare Cancer Variants Identifies Oncogenic Alleles. Kim E, Ilic N, Shrestha Y, Zou L, Kamburov A, Zhu C, Yang X, Lubonja R, Tran N, Nguyen C, Lawrence MS, Piccioni F, Bagul M, Doench JG, Chouinard CR, Wu X, Hogstrom L, Natoli T, Tamayo P, Horn H, Corsello SM, Lage K, Root DE, Subramanian A, Golub TR, Getz G, Boehm JS, Hahn WC. Cancer Discov. 2016 Jul;6(7):714-26. doi: 10.1158/2159-8290.CD-16-0160. Epub 2016 May 4. PubMed 27147599.
Backbone
  Vector backbone: pDONR223
  Backbone manufacturer: Invitrogen
  Backbone size w/o insert (bp): 2790
  Vector type: Gateway Entry vector
Growth in bacteria
  Bacterial resistance: Spectinomycin, 50 μg/mL
  Growth temperature: 37°C
  Growth strain: DH5alpha
  Copy number: High Copy
Gene/Insert
  Gene/Insert name: EDNRB
  Species: H. sapiens (human)
  Mutation: L349I
  GenBank ID: NM_000115.4
  Entrez Gene: EDNRB (a.k.a. ABCDS, ET-B, ET-BR, ETB, ETB1, ETBR, ETRB, HSCR, HSCR2, WS4A)
  Promoter: None
  Cloning method: Gateway Cloning
  Sequencing primers: 5′ M13pUC-fwd; 3′ M13-Rev
Terms and licenses: Academic/Nonprofit Terms; Industry Terms: Not Available to Industry
Depositor comments: Closed state: stop codon immediately follows insert
How to cite: pDONR223_EDNRB_p.L349I was a gift from Jesse Boehm & William Hahn & David Root (Addgene plasmid # 81406 ; http://n2t.net/addgene:81406 ; RRID:Addgene_81406)
