>Addgene plasmid #81406 | pDONR223_EDNRB_p.L349I | depositor partial sequence | sequence record 154725 | Insert sequence
ATGCAGCCGCCTCCAAGTCTGTGCGGACGCGCCCTGGTTGCGCTGGTTCTTGCCTGCGGCCTGTCGCGGA
TCTGGGGAGAGGAGAGAGGCTTCCCGCCTGACAGGGCCACTCCGCTTTTGCAAACCGCAGAGATAATGAC
GCCACCCACTAAGACCTTATGGCCCAAGGGTTCCAACGCCAGTCTGGCGCGGTCGTTGGCACCTGCGGAG
GTGCCTAAAGGAGACAGGACGGCAGGATCTCCGCCACGCACCATCTCCCCTCCCCCGTGCCAAGGACCCA
TCGAGATCAAGGAGACTTTCAAATACATCAACACGGTTGTGTCCTGCCTTGTGTTCGTGCTGGGGATCAT
CGGGAACTCCACACTTCTGAGAATTATCTACAAGAACAAGTGCATGCGAAACGGTCCCAATATCTTGATC
GCCAGCTTGGCTCTGGGAGACCTGCTGCACATCGTCATTGACATCCCTATCAATGTCTACAAGCTGCTGG
CAGAGGACTGGCCATTTGGAGCTGAGATGTGTAAGCTGGTGCCTTTCATACAGAAAGCCTCCGTGGGAAT
CACTGTGCTGAGTCTATGTGCTCTGAGTATTGACAGATATCGAGCTGTTGCTTCTTGGAGTAGAATTAAA
GGAATTGGGGTTCCAAAATGGACAGCAGTAGAAATTGTTTTGATTTGGGTGGTCTCTGTGGTTCTGGCTG
TCCCTGAAGCCATAGGTTTTGATATAATTACGATGGACTACAAAGGAAGTTATCTGCGAATCTGCTTGCT
TCATCCCGTTCAGAAGACAGCTTTCATGCAGTTTTACAAGACAGCAAAAGATTGGTGGCTGTTCAGTTTC
TATTTCTGCTTGCCATTGGCCATCACTGCATTTTTTTATACACTAATGACCTGTGAAATGTTGAGAAAGA
AAAGTGGCATGCAGATTGCTTTAAATGATCACCTAAAGCAGAGACGGGAAGTGGCCAAAACCGTCTTTTG
CCTGGTCCTTGTCTTTGCCCTCTGCTGGCTTCCCCTTCACCTCAGCAGGATTCTGAAGCTCACTATTTAT
AATCAGAATGATCCCAATAGATGTGAACTTTTGAGCTTTCTGTTGGTATTGGACTATATTGGTATCAACA
TGGCTTCACTGAATTCCTGCATTAACCCAATTGCTCTGTATTTGGTGAGCAAAAGATTCAAAAACTGCTT
TAAGTCATGCTTATGCTGCTGGTGCCAGTCATTTGAAGAAAAACAGTCCTTGGAGGAAAAGCAGTCGTGC
TTAAAGTTCAAAGCTAATGATCACGGATATGACAACTTCCGTTCCAGTAATAAATACAGCTCATCT
